>Addgene plasmid #216380 | FLAG-mFzd4-ΔC(40-513)-3C-sGFP1-10_pVL1393 | addgene full sequence | sequence record 433266 | Addgene NGS Result
AAGCTTGGCTCGTAAAGCGAGTTGAAGGATCATATTTAGTTGCGTTTATGAGATAAGATTGAAAGCACGT
GTAAAATGTTTCCCGCGCGTTGGCACAACTATTTACAATGCGGCCAAGTTATAAAAGATTCTAATCTGAT
ATGTTTTAAAACACCTTTGCGGCCCGAGTTGTTTGCGTACGTGACTAGCGAAGAAGATATGTGGACCGCA
GAACAGATAGTAAAACAAAACCCTAGTATTGGAGCAATAATCGATTTAACCAACACGTCTAAATATTATG
ATGGTGTGCATTTTTTGCGGGCGGGCCTGTTATACAAAAAAATTCAAGTACCTGGCCAGACTTTGCCGCC
TGAAAGCATAGTTCAAGAATTTATTGACACGGTAAAAGAATTTACAGAAAAGTGTCCCGGCATGTTGGTG
GGCGTGCACTGCACACACGGTATTAATCGCACCGGTTACATGGTGTGCAGATATTTAATGCACACCCTGG
GTATTGCGCCGCAGGAAGCCATAGATAGATTCGAAAAAGCCAGAGGTCACAAAATTGAAAGACAAAATTA
CGTTCAAGATTTATTAATTTAATTAATATTATTTGCATTCTTTAACAAATACTTTATCCTATTTTCAAAT
TGTTGCGCTTCTTCCAGCGAACCAAAACTATGCTTCGCTTGCTCCGTTTAGCTTGTAGCCGATCAGTGGC
GTTGTTCCAATCGACGGTAGGATTAGGCCGGATATTCTCCACCACAATGTTGGCAACGTTGATGTTACGT
TTATGCTTTTGGTTTTCCACGTACGTCTTTTGGCCGGTAATAGCCGTAAACGTAGTGCCGTCGCGCGTCA
CGCACAACACCGGATGTTTGCGCTTGTCCGCGGGGTATTGAACCGCGCGATCCGACAAATCCACCACTTT
GGCAACTAAATCGGTGACCTGCGCGTCTTTTTTCTGCATTATTTCGTCTTTCTTTTGCATGGTTTCCTGG
AAGCCGGTGTACATGCGGTTTAGATCAGTCATGACGCGCGTGACCTGCAAATCTTTGGCCTCGATCTGCT
TGTCCTTGATGGCAACGATGCGTTCAATAAACTCTTGTTTTTTAACAAGTTCCTCGGTTTTTTGCGCCAC
CACCGCTTGCAGCGCGTTTGTGTGCTCGGTGAATGTCGCAATCAGCTTAGTCACCAACTGTTTGCTCTCC
TCCTCCCGTTGTTTGATCGCGGGATCGTACTTGCCGGTGCAGAGCACTTGAGGAATTACTTCTTCTAAAA
GCCATTCTTGTAATTCTATGGCGTAAGGCAATTTGGACTTCATAATCAGCTGAATCACGCCGGATTTAGT
AATGAGCACTGTATGCGGCTGCAAATACAGCGGGTCGCCCCTTTTCACGACGCTGTTAGAGGTAGGGCCC
CCATTTTGGATGGTCTGCTCAAATAACGATTTGTATTTATTGTCTACATGAACACGTATAGCTTTATCAC
AAACTGTATATTTTAAACTGTTAGCGACGTCCTTGGCCACGAACCGGACCTGTTGGTCGCGCTCTAGCAC
GTACCGCAGGTTGAACGTATCTTCTCCAAATTTAAATTCTCCAATTTTAACGCGAGCCATTTTGATACAC
GTGTGTCGATTTTGCAACAACTATTGTTTTTTAACGCAAACTAAACTTATTGTGGTAAGCAATAATTAAA
TATGGGGGAACATGCGCCGCTACAACACTCGTCGTTATGAACGCAGACGGCGCCGGTCTCGGCGCAAGCG
GCTAAAACGTGTTGCGCGTTCAACGCGGCAAACATCGCAAAAGCCAATAGTACAGTTTTGATTTGCATAT
TAACGGCGATTTTTTAAATTATCTTATTTAATAAATAGTTATGACGCCTACAACTCCCCGCCCGCGTTGA
CTCGCTGCACCTCGAGCAGTTCGTTGACGCCTTCCTCCGTGTGGCCGAACACGTCGAGCGGGTGGTCGAT
GACCAGCGGCGTGCCGCACGCGACGCACAAGTATCTGTACACCGAATGATCGTCGGGCGAAGGCACGTCG
GCCTCCAAGTGGCAATATTGGCAAATTCGAAAATATATACAGTTGGGTTGTTTGCGCATATCTATCGTGG
CGTTGGGCATGTACGTCCGAACGTTGATTTGCATGCAAGCCGAAATTAAATCATTGCGATTAGTGCGATT
AAAACGTTGTACATCCTCGCTTTTAATCATGCCGTCGATTAAATCGCGCAATCGAGTCAAGTGATCAAAG
TGTGGAATAATGTTTTCTTTGTATTCCCGAGTCAAGCGCAGCGCGTATTTTAACAAACTAGCCATCTTGT
AAGTTAGTTTCATTTAATGCAACTTTATCCAATAATATATTATGTATCGCACGTCAAGAATTAACAATGC
GCCCGTTGTCGCATCTCAACACGACTATGATAGAGATCAAATAAAGCGCGAATTAAATAGCTTGCGACGC
AACGTGCACGATCTGTGCACGCGTTCCGGCACGAGCTTTGATTGTAATAAGTTTTTACGAAGCGATGACA
TGACCCCCGTAGTGACAACGATCACGCCCAAAAGAACTGCCGACTACAAAATTACCGAGTATGTCGGTGA
CGTTAAAACTATTAAGCCATCCAATCGACCGTTAGTCGAATCAGGACCGCTGGTGCGAGAAGCCGCGAAG
TATGGCGAATGCATCGTATAACGTGTGGAGTCCGCTCATTAGAGCGTCATGTTTAGACAAGAAAGCTACA
TATTTAATTGATCCCGATGATTTTATTGATAAATTGACCCTAACTCCATACACGGTATTCTACAATGGCG
GGGTTTTGGTCAAAATTTCCGGACTGCGATTGTACATGCTGTTAACGGCTCCGCCCACTATTAATGAAAT
TAAAAATTCCAATTTTAAAAAACGCAGCAAGAGAAACATTTGTATGAAAGAATGCGTAGAAGGAAAGAAA
AATGTCGTCGACATGCTGAACAACAAGATTAATATGCCTCCGTGTATAAAAAAAATATTGAACGATTTGA
AAGAAAACAATGTACCGCGCGGCGGTATGTACAGGAAGAGGTTTATACTAAACTGTTACATTGCAAACGT
GGTTTCGTGTGCCAAGTGTGAAAACCGATGTTTAATCAAGGCTCTGACGCATTTCTACAACCACGACTCC
AAGTGTGTGGGTGAAGTCATGCATCTTTTAATCAAATCCCAAGATGTGTATAAACCACCAAACTGCCAAA
AAATGAAAACTGTCGACAAGCTCTGTCCGTTTGCTGGCAACTGCAAGGGTCTCAATCCTATTTGTAATTA
TTGAATAATAAAACAATTATAAATGTCAAATTTGTTTTTTATTAACGATACAAACCAAACGCAACAAGAA
CATTTGTAGTATTATCTATAATTGAAAACGCGTAGTTATAATCGCTGAGGTAATATTTAAAATCATTTTC
AAATGATTCACAGTTAATTTGCGACAATATAATTTTATTTTCACATAAACTAGACGCCTTGTCGTCTTCT
TCTTCGTATTCCTTCTCTTTTTCATTTTTCTCCTCATAAAAATTAACATAGTTATTATCGTATCCATATA
TGTATCTATCGTATAGAGTAAATTTTTTGTTGTCATAAATATATATGTCTTTTTTAATGGGGTGTATAGT
ACCGCTGCGCATAGTTTTTCTGTAATTTACAACAGTGCTATTTTCTGGTAGTTCTTCGGAGTGTGTTGCT
TTAATTATTAAATTTATATAATCAATGAATTTGGGATCGTCGGTTTTGTACAATATGTTGCCGGCATAGT
ACGCAGCTTCTTCTAGTTCAATTACACCATTTTTTAGCAGCACCGGATTAACATAACTTTCCAAAATGTT
GTACGAACCGTTAAACAAAAACAGTTCACCTCCCTTTTCTATACTATTGTCTGCGAGCAGTTGTTTGTTG
TTAAAAATAACAGCCATTGTAATGAGACGCACAAACTAATATCACAAACTGGAAATGTCTATCAATATAT
AGTTGCTGATATCATGGAGATAATTAAAATGATAACCATCTCGCAAATAAATAAGTATTTTACTGTTTTC
GTAACAGTTTTGTAATAAAAAAACCTATAAATATTCCGGATTATTCATACCGTCCCACCATCGGGCGCGG
ATCCCGGGTACCTTGCCACCATGAAGACGATCATCGCCCTGAGCTACATCTTCTGCCTGGTGTTCGCCGA
CTACAAGGACGATGATGACGCCATGGAGGAGCGGCGCTGCGACCCCATCCGCATCGCCATGTGCCAGAAC
CTCGGCTACAACGTGACCAAGATGCCCAACTTAGTGGGACACGAGCTGCAGACAGACGCCGAGCTGCAGC
TGACAACTTTCACGCCGCTCATCCAGTACGGCTGCTCCAGCCAGCTGCAGTTCTTCCTTTGTTCGGTTTA
TGTGCCAATGTGCACAGAGAAGATCAACATCCCCATCGGCCCGTGCGGTGGCATGTGCCTTTCAGTCAAG
AGACGCTGTGAACCAGTCCTGAGAGAATTTGGGTTTGCCTGGCCCGACACCCTGAACTGCAGCAAGTTCC
CGCCCCAGAACGACCACAACCACATGTGCATGGAAGGACCAGGTGATGAAGAGGTTCCCTTGCCCCACAA
GACTCCCATCCAGCCCGGGGAAGAGTGCCACTCCGTGGGAAGCAATTCTGATCAGTACATCTGGGTGAAG
AGGAGCCTGAACTGTGTTCTCAAGTGTGGCTACGATGCTGGCTTGTACAGCCGCTCAGCTAAGGAGTTCA
CGGATATTTGGATGGCTGTGTGGGCCAGCCTCTGCTTCATCTCCACCACCTTCACCGTGCTGACCTTCCT
GATTGATTCATCCAGGTTTTCTTACCCTGAGCGCCCCATCATATTTCTCAGTATGTGCTATAATATTTAT
AGCATTGCTTATATTGTTCGGCTGACTGTAGGCCGGGAAAGGATATCCTGTGATTTTGAAGAGGCGGCAG
AGCCCGTTCTCATCCAAGAAGGACTTAAGAACACAGGATGTGCAATAATTTTCTTGCTGATGTACTTTTT
TGGAATGGCCAGCTCCATTTGGTGGGTTATTCTGACACTCACTTGGTTTTTGGCAGCCGGACTCAAGTGG
GGTCATGAAGCCATTGAAATGCACAGTTCTTATTTCCACATCGCAGCCTGGGCTATTCCCGCAGTGAAAA
CCATTGTCATCTTGATTATGAGACTAGTGGATGCCGATGAACTGACTGGCTTGTGCTATGTTGGGAACCA
AAACCTAGATGCCCTCACTGGCTTTGTGGTGGCTCCTCTCTTTACGTATTTGGTGATTGGAACGCTGTTC
ATTGCGGCGGGTTTGGTGGCCTTATTCAAAATTCGGTCCAATCTTCAAAAAGACGGGACAAAGACAGACA
AGTTGGAAAGGCTAATGGTCAAGATCGGGGTCTTCTCAGTACTGTACACGGTTCCTGCAACCTGTGTGAT
TGCCTGTTATTTCTATGAAATCTCAAACTGGGCACTCTTTCGATATTCTGCAGATGACTCAAACATGGCA
GTTGAAATGTTGAAAATTTTTATGTCTTTGCTCGTGGGCATCACTTCAGGCATGTGGATTTGGTCTGCCA
AAACTCTTCACACGTGGCAAAAGTGTTCTAACCGATTGGTGAATGGATCCCTCGAAGTCCTTTTCCAGGG
CCCTGGTGGCACTAGTAGCAAAGGAGAAGAACTTTTCACTGGAGTTGTCCCAATTCTTGTTGAATTAGAT
GGTGATGTTAATGGGCACAAATTTTCTGTCAGAGGAGAGGGTGAAGGTGATGCTACAATCGGAAAACTCA
CCCTTAAATTTATTTGCACTACTGGAAAACTACCTGTTCCATGGCCAACACTTGTCACTACTCTGACCTA
TGGTGTTCAATGCTTTTCCCGTTATCCGGATCACATGAAAAGGCATGACTTTTTCAAGAGTGCCATGCCC
GAAGGTTATGTACAGGAACGCACTATATCTTTCAAAGATGACGGGAAATACAAGACGCGTGCTGTAGTCA
AGTTTGAAGGTGATACCCTTGTTAATCGTATCGAGTTAAAGGGTACTGATTTTAAAGAAGATGGAAACAT
TCTCGGACACAAACTCGAGTACAACTTTAACTCACACAATGTATACATCACGGCAGACAAACAAAAGAAT
GGAATCAAAGCTAACTTCACAGTTCGCCACAACGTTGAAGATGGTTCCGTTCAACTAGCAGACCATTATC
AACAAAATACTCCAATTGGCGATGGCCCTGTCCTTTTACCAGACAACCATTACCTGTCGACACAAACTGT
CCTTTCGAAAGATCCCAACGAAAAGGGCTCCGGCTCCGGCGAGACCGTGGTGTGAGCTGCAGATCTGATC
CTTTCCTGGGACCCGGCAAGAACCAAAAACTCACTCTCTTCAAGGAAATCCGTAATGTTAAACCCGACAC
GATGAAGCTTGTCGTTGGATGGAAAGGAAAAGAGTTCTACAGGGAAACTTGGACCCGCTTCATGGAAGAC
AGCTTCCCCATTGTTAACGACCAAGAAGTGATGGATGTTTTCCTTGTTGTCAACATGCGTCCCACTAGAC
CCAACCGTTGTTACAAATTCCTGGCCCAACACGCTCTGCGTTGCGACCCCGACTATGTACCTCATGACGT
GATTAGGATCGTCGAGCCTTCATGGGTGGGCAGCAACAACGAGTACCGCATCAGCCTGGCTAAGAAGGGC
GGCGGCTGCCCAATAATGAACCTTCACTCTGAGTACACCAACTCGTTCGAACAGTTCATCGATCGTGTCA
TCTGGGAGAACTTCTACAAGCCCATCGTTTACATCGGTACCGACTCTGCTGAAGAGGAGGAAATTCTCCT
TGAAGTTTCCCTGGTGTTCAAAGTAAAGGAGTTTGCACCAGACGCACCTCTGTTCACTGGTCCGGCGTAT
TAAAACACGATACATTGTTATTAGTACATTTATTAAGCGCTAGATTCTGTGCGTTGTTGATTTACAGACA
ATTGTTGTACGTATTTTAATAATTCATTAAATTTATAATCTTTAGGGTGGTATGTTAGAGCGAAAATCAA
ATGATTTTCAGCGTCTTTATATCTGAATTTAAATATTAAATCCTCAATAGATTTGTAAAATAGGTTTCGA
TTAGTTTCAAACAAGGGTTGTTTTTCCGAACCGATGGCTGGACTATCTAATGGATTTTCGCTCAACGCCA
CAAAACTTGCCAAATCTTGTAGCAGCAATCTAGCTTTGTCGATATTCGTTTGTGTTTTGTTTTGTAATAA
AGGTTCGACGTCGTTCAAAATATTATGCGCTTTTGTATTTCTTTCATCACTGTCGTTAGTGTACAATTGA
CTCGACGTAAACACGTTAAATAAAGCTTGGACATATTTAACATCGGGCGTGTTAGCTTTATTAGGCCGAT
TATCGTCGTCGTCCCAACCCTCGTCGTTAGAAGTTGCTTCCGAAGACGATTTTGCCATAGCCACACGACG
CCTATTAATTGTGTCGGCTAACACGTCCGCGATCAAATTTGTAGTTGAGCTTTTTGGAATTATTTCTGAT
TGCGGGCGTTTTTGGGCGGGTTTCAATCTAACTGTGCCCGATTTTAATTCAGACAACACGTTAGAAAGCG
ATGGTGCAGGCGGTGGTAACATTTCAGACGGCAAATCTACTAATGGCGGCGGTGGTGGAGCTGATGATAA
ATCTACCATCGGTGGAGGCGCAGGCGGGGCTGGCGGCGGAGGCGGAGGCGGAGGTGGTGGCGGTGATGCA
GACGGCGGTTTAGGCTCAAATGTCTCTTTAGGCAACACAGTCGGCACCTCAACTATTGTACTGGTTTCGG
GCGCCGTTTTTGGTTTGACCGGTCTGAGACGAGTGCGATTTTTTTCGTTTCTAATAGCTTCCAACAATTG
TTGTCTGTCGTCTAAAGGTGCAGCGGGTTGAGGTTCCGTCGGCATTGGTGGAGCGGGCGGCAATTCAGAC
ATCGATGGTGGTGGTGGTGGTGGAGGCGCTGGAATGTTAGGCACGGGAGAAGGTGGTGGCGGCGGTGCCG
CCGGTATAATTTGTTCTGGTTTAGTTTGTTCGCGCACGATTGTGGGCACCGGCGCAGGCGCCGCTGGCTG
CACAACGGAAGGTCGTCTGCTTCGAGGCAGCGCTTGGGGTGGTGGCAATTCAATATTATAATTGGAATAC
AAATCGTAAAAATCTGCTATAAGCATTGTAATTTCGCTATCGTTTACCGTGCCGATATTTAACAACCGCT
CAATGTAAGCAATTGTATTGTAAAGAGATTGTCTCAAGCTCGCACGCCGATAACAAGCCTTTTCATTTTT
ACTACAGCATTGTAGTGGCGAGACACTTCGCTGTCGTCGACGTACATGTATGCTTTGTTGTCAAAAACGT
CGTTGGCAAGCTTTAAAATATTTAAAAGAACATCTCTGTTCAGCACCACTGTGTTGTCGTAAATGTTGTT
TTTGATAATTTGCGCTTCCGCAGTATCGACACGTTCAAAAAATTGATGCGCATCAATTTTGTTGTTCCTA
TTATTGAATAAATAAGATTGTACAGATTCATATCTACGATTCGTCATGGCCACCACAAATGCTACGCTGC
AAACGCTGGTACAATTTTACGAAAACTGCAAAAACGTCAAAACTCGGTATAAAATAATCAACGGGCGCTT
TGGCAAAATATCTATTTTATCGCACAAGCCCACTAGCAAATTGTATTTGCAGAAAACAATTTCGGCGCAC
AATTTTAACGCTGACGAAATAAAAGTTCACCAGTTAATGAGCGACCACCCAAATTTTATAAAAATCTATT
TTAATCACGGTTCCATCAACAACCAAGTGATCGTGATGGACTACATTGACTGTCCCGATTTATTTGAAAC
ACTACAAATTAAAGGCGAGCTTTCGTACCAACTTGTTAGCAATATTATTAGACAGCTGTGTGAAGCGCTC
AACGATTTGCACAAGCACAATTTCATACACAACGACATAAAACTCGAAAATGTCTTATATTTCGAAGCAC
TTGATCGCGTGTATGTTTGCGATTACGGATTGTGCAAACACGAAAACTCACTTAGCGTGCACGACGGCAC
GTTGGAGTATTTTAGTCCGGAAAAAATTCGACACCACAACTATGCACGTTCGTTTGACTGGTACGCCGTC
GGCGTGTTAACATACAAGTTGCTAACCGGCGGCCAATTCGTAATCATGGTCATAGCTGTTTCCTGTGTGA
AATTGTTATCCGCTCACAATTCCACACAACATACGAGCCGGAAGCATAAAGTGTAAAGCCTGGGGTGCCT
AATGAGTGAGCTAACTCACATTAATTGCGTTGCGCTCACTGCCCGCTTTCCAGTCGGGAAACCTGTCGTG
CCAGCTGCATTAATGAATCGGCCAACGCGCGGGGAGAGGCGGTTTGCGTATTGGGCGCTCTTCCGCTTCC
TCGCTCACTGACTCGCTGCGCTCGGTCGTTCGGCTGCGGCGAGCGGTATCAGCTCACTCAAAGGCGGTAA
TACGGTTATCCACAGAATCAGGGGATAACGCAGGAAAGAACATGTGAGCAAAAGGCCAGCAAAAGGCCAG
GAACCGTAAAAAGGCCGCGTTGCTGGCGTTTTTCCATAGGCTCCGCCCCCCTGACGAGCATCACAAAAAT
CGACGCTCAAGTCAGAGGTGGCGAAACCCGACAGGACTATAAAGATACCAGGCGTTTCCCCCTGGAAGCT
CCCTCGTGCGCTCTCCTGTTCCGACCCTGCCGCTTACCGGATACCTGTCCGCCTTTCTCCCTTCGGGAAG
CGTGGCGCTTTCTCATAGCTCACGCTGTAGGTATCTCAGTTCGGTGTAGGTCGTTCGCTCCAAGCTGGGC
TGTGTGCACGAACCCCCCGTTCAGCCCGACCGCTGCGCCTTATCCGGTAACTATCGTCTTGAGTCCAACC
CGGTAAGACACGACTTATCGCCACTGGCAGCAGCCACTGGTAACAGGATTAGCAGAGCGAGGTATGTAGG
CGGTGCTACAGAGTTCTTGAAGTGGTGGCCTAACTACGGCTACACTAGAAGAACAGTATTTGGTATCTGC
GCTCTGCTGAAGCCAGTTACCTTCGGAAAAAGAGTTGGTAGCTCTTGATCCGGCAAACAAACCACCGCTG
GTAGCGGTGGTTTTTTTGTTTGCAAGCAGCAGATTACGCGCAGAAAAAAAGGATCTCAAGAAGATCCTTT
GATCTTTTCTACGGGGTCTGACGCTCAGTGGAACGAAAACTCACGTTAAGGGATTTTGGTCATGAGATTA
TCAAAAAGGATCTTCACCTAGATCCTTTTAAATTAAAAATGAAGTTTTAAATCAATCTAAAGTATATATG
AGTAAACTTGGTCTGACAGTTACCAATGCTTAATCAGTGAGGCACCTATCTCAGCGATCTGTCTATTTCG
TTCATCCATAGTTGCCTGACTCCCCGTCGTGTAGATAACTACGATACGGGAGGGCTTACCATCTGGCCCC
AGTGCTGCAATGATACCGCGAGACCCACGCTCACCGGCTCCAGATTTATCAGCAATAAACCAGCCAGCCG
GAAGGGCCGAGCGCAGAAGTGGTCCTGCAACTTTATCCGCCTCCATCCAGTCTATTAATTGTTGCCGGGA
AGCTAGAGTAAGTAGTTCGCCAGTTAATAGTTTGCGCAACGTTGTTGCCATTGCTACAGGCATCGTGGTG
TCACGCTCGTCGTTTGGTATGGCTTCATTCAGCTCCGGTTCCCAACGATCAAGGCGAGTTACATGATCCC
CCATGTTGTGCAAAAAAGCGGTTAGCTCCTTCGGTCCTCCGATCGTTGTCAGAAGTAAGTTGGCCGCAGT
GTTATCACTCATGGTTATGGCAGCACTGCATAATTCTCTTACTGTCATGCCATCCGTAAGATGCTTTTCT
GTGACTGGTGAGTACTCAACCAAGTCATTCTGAGAATAGTGTATGCGGCGACCGAGTTGCTCTTGCCCGG
CGTCAATACGGGATAATACCGCGCCACATAGCAGAACTTTAAAAGTGCTCATCATTGGAAAACGTTCTTC
GGGGCGAAAACTCTCAAGGATCTTACCGCTGTTGAGATCCAGTTCGATGTAACCCACTCGTGCACCCAAC
TGATCTTCAGCATCTTTTACTTTCACCAGCGTTTCTGGGTGAGCAAAAACAGGAAGGCAAAATGCCGCAA
AAAAGGGAATAAGGGCGACACGGAAATGTTGAATACTCATACTCTTCCTTTTTCAATATTATTGAAGCAT
TTATCAGGGTTATTGTCTCATGAGCGGATACATATTTGAATGTATTTAGAAAAATAAACAAATAGGGGTT
CCGCGCACATTTCCCCGAAAAGTGCCACCTGACGTCTAAGAAACCATTATTATCATGACATTAACCTATA
AAAATAGGCGTATCACGAGGCCCTTTCGTCTCGCGCGTTTCGGTGATGACGGTGAAAACCTCTGACACAT
GCAGCTCCCGGAGACGGTCACAGCTTGTCTGTAAGCGGATGCCGGGAGCAGACAAGCCCGTCAGGGCGCG
TCAGCGGGTGTTGGCGGGTGTCGGGGCTGGCTTAACTATGCGGCATCAGAGCAGATTGTACTGAGAGTGC
ACCATATGCGGTGTGAAATACCGCACAGATGCGTAAGGAGAAAATACCGCATCAGGCGCCATTCGCCATT
CAGGCTGCGCAACTGTTGGGAAGGGCGATCGGTGCGGGCCTCTTCGCTATTACGCCAGCTGGCGAAAGGG
GGATGTGCTGCAAGGCGATTAAGTTGGGTAACGCCAGGGTTTTCCCAGTCACGACGTTGTAAAACGACGG
CCAGTGCC
Features (pLannotate 1.2.2; 25 found; start..end, strand, type, name):
     76..579     +  CDS            PTP: PTP_NPVAC - Experimental evidence at protein level: Swiss-Prot protein existence level 1. Plays a role in the regulation and processing of late viral mRNAs by displaying RNA 5'-triphosphatase and diphosphatase activities. From Autographa californica nuclear polyhedrosis virus (AcMNPV).
    617..1600    -  CDS            Y002_NPVAC: Protein predicted: Swiss-Prot protein existence level 4. From Autographa californica nuclear polyhedrosis virus (AcMNPV).
   1660..1818    -  CDS            CTL: CXOL_NPVAC - Also known as CTX. Protein inferred from homology: Swiss-Prot protein existence level 3. From Autographa californica nuclear polyhedrosis virus (AcMNPV).
   1871..2323    -  CDS            Y004_NPVAC: Protein predicted: Swiss-Prot protein existence level 4. From Autographa californica nuclear polyhedrosis virus (AcMNPV).
   2352..2678    +  CDS            Y005_NPVAC: Protein predicted: Swiss-Prot protein existence level 4. From Autographa californica nuclear polyhedrosis virus (AcMNPV).
   2662..3291    +  CDS            LEF-2: LEF2_NPVAC - Experimental evidence at protein level: Swiss-Prot protein existence level 1. Plays an essential role in viral DNA replication. Does not seem to participate in the initiation step but is rather important for the amplification of DNA. Also required for expression from the vp39 and polh promoters. From Autographa californica nuclear polyhedrosis virus (AcMNPV).
   3170..3997    +  misc_recomb    baculovirus recombination region (lef2/ORF603): contains ORF603 and part of lef2
   4001..4092    +  promoter       polyhedrin promoter: polh from Autographa californica; promoter for the baculovirus polyhedrin gene
   4226..5644    +  CDS            Fzd4 (fragment): FZD4_MOUSE - Experimental evidence at protein level: Swiss-Prot protein existence level 1. Receptor for Wnt proteins (PubMed:10097073). Most frizzled receptors are coupled to the beta-catenin (CTNNB1) canonical signaling pathway, which leads to the activation of disheveled proteins, inhibition of GSK-3 kinase, nuclear accumulation of beta-catenin (CTNNB1) and activation of Wnt target genes (PubMed:19837033). Plays a critical role in retinal vascularization by acting as a receptor for Wnt proteins and norrin (NDP) (PubMed:19837033). In retina, it can be activated by Wnt protein-binding and also
   5687..6325    +  CDS            superfolder GFP (fragment): GFP variant that folds robustly even when fused to poorly folded proteins (Pédelacq et al., 2006)
   6367..6930    +  CDS            PH (fragment): PYHD_NPVAC - Also known as P29, POLH. Experimental evidence at protein level: Swiss-Prot protein existence level 1. Major component of the virus occlusion bodies which are large proteinaceous structures termed polyhedra. These structures serve as the protective package for the virus particles outside the infected host and allow natural transmission of virus between insect hosts, assisting persistence in the environment. Forms the paracrystalline lattice of polyhedra and interacts with enveloped virions as well as other accessory molecules and structures to form a mature viral occlusion body. F
   6934..7306    +  3'UTR          polyhedrin 3' UTR: 3' UTR from the Autographa californica nucleopolyhedrovirus polyhedrin gene (Suzuki et al., 2006)
   7986..8003    -  CDS            9xHis (fragment): 9xHis affinity tag
   8300..8587    -  CDS            P61 (fragment): P78_NPVAC - Experimental evidence at protein level: Swiss-Prot protein existence level 1. Plays a role in the transport of the nucleocapsids from the cytoplasm toward the host nucleus together with the host actin- polymerizing Arp2/3 complex. From Autographa californica nuclear polyhedrosis virus (AcMNPV).
   8586..9206    +  CDS            PK1 (fragment): PK1_NPVAC - Also known as PK-1. Experimental evidence at transcript level: Swiss-Prot protein existence level 2. Serine/threonine protein kinase that plays a role in viral propagation by phosphorylating various viral and cellular substrates including the viral p6.9 protein or host histone H1. Participates in nucleocapsid assembly and polyhedra formation. From Autographa californica nuclear polyhedrosis virus (AcMNPV).
   9241..9263    -  protein_bind   lac operator (fragment): The lac repressor binds to the lac operator to inhibit transcription in E. coli. This inhibition can be relieved by adding lactose or isopropyl-β-D-thiogalactopyranoside (IPTG). lac repressor encoded by lacI
   9267..9297    -  promoter       lac promoter: promoter for the E. coli lac operon
   9312..9333    -  protein_bind   CAP binding site: CAP binding activates transcription in the presence of cAMP. E. coli catabolite activator protein
   9346..9438    -  CDS            lacI (fragment): lac repressor; lacI; The lac repressor binds to the lac operator to inhibit transcription in E. coli. This inhibition can be relieved by adding lactose or isopropyl-β-D-thiogalactopyranoside (IPTG).
   9621..10209   -  rep_origin     ori: high-copy-number ColE1/pMB1/pBR322/pUC origin of replication
  10380..11240   -  CDS            AmpR: β-lactamase; bla; confers resistance to ampicillin, carbenicillin, and related antibiotics
  11241..11345   -  promoter       AmpR promoter: bla
  11440..11475   +  CDS            rop (fragment): Rop protein, which maintains plasmids at low copy number; rop
  11577..11676   +  misc_feature   bom (fragment): basis of mobility region from pBR322
  11682..11836   -  CDS            lacZα (fragment): LacZα fragment of β-galactosidase; lacZ fragment
