[The description below was written by a language model from this plasmid's Addgene catalogue record and pLannotate feature annotations shown in this document.]
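Description:
FLAG-mFzd4-ΔC(40-513)-3C-sGFP1-10_pVL1393 is a baculovirus transfer vector built on the pVL1393 backbone for protein expression in insect cells. It is maintained in E. coli as a high-copy plasmid through a ColE1/pUC-type origin and is selected with ampicillin via the β-lactamase gene. Small remnants of lac regulatory elements, lacZα, rop and bom are also annotated in the bacterial portion. The expression cassette is flanked by long stretches of Autographa californica nucleopolyhedrovirus (AcMNPV) genome. Upstream lie several viral ORFs including lef-2 and the lef2/ORF603 recombination region. Downstream lie a polyhedrin coding fragment, the polyhedrin 3' UTR and fragments of neighbouring viral genes such as pk1. These homology arms allow recombination with baculoviral DNA at the polyhedrin locus to generate recombinant virus carrying the insert.

The payload, assembled by Gibson cloning, is driven by the very late polyhedrin promoter. It encodes a C-terminally truncated mouse Frizzled-4 (residues 40-513), a receptor for Wnt proteins and Norrin. An HA signal sequence followed by a FLAG epitope replaces the receptor's N-terminal end, providing membrane targeting and a handle for detection or affinity purification. At the C terminus, a 3C protease cleavage site links the receptor to an optimised split GFP fragment comprising strands 1-10, annotated as a partial superfolder GFP, and the fusion ends in an ETVV motif. GFP1-10 is non-fluorescent alone and complements with a strand-11 tag, so it is generally used to report or stabilise association with a partner carrying that tag; the record does not name the partner. The associated work concerns Norrin capture by the co-receptor Tspan12 and β-catenin signalling. A short annotated 9xHis fragment lies on the opposite strand within the downstream viral flank, outside the cassette, and is probably an incidental match.
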