Addgene plasmid #216380: FLAG-mFzd4-ΔC(40-513)-3C-sGFP1-10_pVL1393
Purpose: Baculovirus transfer vector to express FLAG-tagged mouse Fzd4 ΔC (residues 40-513) fused to split GFP (strands 1-10)
Depositing lab: William Weis. Depositing organization: Stanford University. Publication: The co-receptor Tspan12 directly captures Norrin to promote ligand-specific β-catenin signaling. Bruguera ES, Mahoney JP, Weis WI. bioRxiv 2024.02.03.578714 10.1101/2024.02.03.578714.
Backbone
  Vector backbone: pVL1393
  Backbone manufacturer: Expression Systems
  Vector type: Insect Expression ; Baculovirus
Growth in bacteria
  Bacterial resistance: Ampicillin, 100 μg/mL
  Growth temperature: 37°C
  Growth strain: DH5alpha
  Copy number: High Copy
Gene/Insert
  Gene/Insert name: Frizzled-4 (alt name: Fzd4)
  Species: M. musculus (mouse)
  Insert size (bp): 2200
  Entrez Gene: Fzd4 (a.k.a. Fz4)
  Promoter: Polyhedrin
  Tag / fusion protein: HA signal sequence-FLAG (N terminal on insert); 3C-splitGFP1to10opt-ETVV (C terminal on insert)
  Cloning method: Gibson Cloning
Terms and licenses: Academic/Nonprofit Terms; Industry Terms: Not Available to Industry
Depositor comments: Please visit https://doi.org/10.1101/2024.02.03.578714 for bioRxiv preprint.
How to cite: FLAG-mFzd4-ΔC(40-513)-3C-sGFP1-10_pVL1393 was a gift from William Weis (Addgene plasmid # 216380 ; http://n2t.net/addgene:216380 ; RRID:Addgene_216380)
